Addgene plasmid #80324: pU6-Decoy
Purpose: Encodes Cas9 and a CRISPR sgRNA that alleviates toxicity to Cas9 in Toxoplasma gondii
Depositing lab: Sebastian Lourido. Depositing organization: Whitehead Institute for Biomedical Research. Publication: A Genome-wide CRISPR Screen in Toxoplasma Identifies Essential Apicomplexan Genes. Sidik SM, Huet D, Ganesan SM, Huynh MH, Wang T, Nasamu AS, Thiru P, Saeij JP, Carruthers VB, Niles JC, Lourido S. Cell. 2016 Sep 8;166(6):1423-1435.e12. doi: 10.1016/j.cell.2016.08.019. Epub 2016 Sep 2. PubMed 27594426.
Backbone
  Vector backbone: pU6-Universal
  Backbone size w/o insert (bp): 8360
  Total vector size (bp): 8380
  Modifications to backbone: The decoy protospacer has been cloned into the BsaI sites.
  Vector type: CRISPR
Growth in bacteria
  Bacterial resistance: Ampicillin, 100 μg/mL
  Growth temperature: 37°C
  Growth strain: DH5alpha
  Copy number: Unknown
Gene/Insert
  Gene/Insert name: Decoy sgRNA
  gRNA/shRNA sequence: GAGAATGCAGTTTAGCACCGT
  Promoter: U6
  Cloning method: Gibson Cloning
  Sequencing primers: 5′ GCCCATGGGATGAGACAAAG
Terms and licenses: Academic/Nonprofit Terms; Industry Terms: Not Available to Industry
How to cite: pU6-Decoy was a gift from Sebastian Lourido (Addgene plasmid # 80324 ; http://n2t.net/addgene:80324 ; RRID:Addgene_80324)
