[The description below was written by a language model from this plasmid's Addgene catalogue record and pLannotate feature annotations shown in this document.]
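Description:
pU6-Decoy is an 8,380 bp CRISPR plasmid for use in the parasite Toxoplasma gondii, derived from the pU6-Universal backbone by inserting a roughly 20-nucleotide "decoy" protospacer at the BsaI cloning sites by Gibson assembly. It is propagated in E. coli using a high-copy ColE1/pUC-type origin and selected with ampicillin through the β-lactamase (AmpR) gene and its native promoter. The feature table also picks up an M13/f1 phage origin, short fragments of the pBR322 bom and rop regions, and a single AAV2 inverted terminal repeat. These look like leftovers from the parental vectors rather than functional parts of this design.

The plasmid carries two expression units. The first is Streptococcus pyogenes Cas9, annotated as contiguous N- and C-terminal portions that together form one full-length open reading frame, fused at its C-terminus to a bipartite nucleoplasmin nuclear localization signal and followed by a bGH polyadenylation signal. The promoter driving Cas9 is not annotated or stated in the record. The second unit is the decoy sgRNA, expressed from a U6 promoter according to the catalogue entry (the promoter itself is not annotated), with the protospacer joined to the standard S. pyogenes gRNA scaffold found near the end of the sequence.

The stated purpose is to co-express Cas9 with an sgRNA that alleviates Cas9 toxicity in T. gondii. The associated work is a genome-wide CRISPR screen for essential apicomplexan genes, which suggests a role in supporting Cas9 expression in parasites for such screening. No Toxoplasma selectable marker appears in the record.
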