Features (pLannotate 1.2.2; 13 found; start..end, strand, type, name):
    631..2232    +  CDS            Cas9(N): N-terminal portion of Streptococcus pyogenes Cas9 (Zetsche et al., 2015)
   2233..4731    +  CDS            Cas9(C): C-terminal portion of Streptococcus pyogenes Cas9 (Zetsche et al., 2015)
   4732..4779    +  CDS            nucleoplasmin NLS: bipartite nuclear localization signal from nucleoplasmin
   4813..4924    +  polyA_signal   bGH poly(A) signal: bovine growth hormone polyadenylation signal
   5029..5169    +  repeat_region  AAV2 ITR: inverted terminal repeat of adeno-associated virus serotype 2 inverted
   5174..5225    -  misc_feature   bom (fragment): basis of mobility region from pBR322
   5244..5624    +  rep_origin     M13 ori (sequence partly withheld): M13 bacteriophage origin of replication; arrow indicates direction of (+) strand synthesis
   5700..5749    -  misc_feature   bom (fragment): basis of mobility region from pBR322
   5851..5886    -  CDS            rop (fragment): Rop protein, which maintains plasmids at low copy number; rop
   5981..6085    +  promoter       AmpR promoter: bla
   6086..6946    +  CDS            AmpR: β-lactamase; bla; confers resistance to ampicillin, carbenicillin, and related antibiotics
   7117..7705    +  rep_origin     ori: high-copy-number ColE1/pMB1/pBR322/pUC origin of replication
   8288..8363    +  misc_RNA       gRNA scaffold: guide RNA scaffold for the Streptococcus pyogenes CRISPR/Cas9 system
>Addgene plasmid #80324 | pU6-Decoy | depositor full sequence | sequence record 151078 | pU6-Decoy sequence 8380 bps
CTAGAGGTACCATGCATGTCCCGCGTTCGTGAAATTCTCTGCATCAGCGGAGTGATCAGGAATCATCGTC
TCAGCGGGATGACGTTGCGGAGCAGGCCGGCTCGCGGTGGGCAGTCAGATGCCGAAGGCGTAACTCAGGA
CGGCTTGCGCTCATCGCAGAACAGGGGTGGTGCCTGCATTGGGTGCGGTTGGTGATCCTGGTTGGACCGG
TGGAGATGCGCGCGCACGAAGGGGATGTGTCAGAAACATTTTGTTTGTTCTCTGTGAACTTTTAGATGTG
TTAAAGGCGGCGAATATTAGCAGAGAGTCCTCCTTGTTGGATTCTCTCTTGAATTTCGCCCTTTCCTTCT
CTTTGCGAGTCTCGTAGAGAACAAGCACTCGTTCGCCGTCCCTGACGACGCAACCCGCGCAGAAGACATC
CACCAAACGGTGTTACACAATCACCTTGTGTGAAGTTCTTGCGGAAAACTACTCGTTGGCATTTTTTCTT
GAATTCCCTTTTTCGACACCATGGACTATAAGGACCACGACGGAGACTACAAGGATCATGATATTGATTA
CAAAGACGATGACGATAAGATGGCCCCAAAGAAGAAGCGGAAGGTCGGTATCCACGGAGTCCCAGCAGCC
GACAAGAAGTACAGCATCGGCCTGGACATCGGCACCAACTCTGTGGGCTGGGCCGTGATCACCGACGAGT
ACAAGGTGCCCAGCAAGAAATTCAAGGTGCTGGGCAACACCGACCGGCACAGCATCAAGAAGAACCTGAT
CGGAGCCCTGCTGTTCGACAGCGGCGAAACAGCCGAGGCCACCCGGCTGAAGAGAACCGCCAGAAGAAGA
TACACCAGACGGAAGAACCGGATCTGCTATCTGCAAGAGATCTTCAGCAACGAGATGGCCAAGGTGGACG
ACAGCTTCTTCCACAGACTGGAAGAGTCCTTCCTGGTGGAAGAGGATAAGAAGCACGAGCGGCACCCCAT
CTTCGGCAACATCGTGGACGAGGTGGCCTACCACGAGAAGTACCCCACCATCTACCACCTGAGAAAGAAA
CTGGTGGACAGCACCGACAAGGCCGACCTGCGGCTGATCTATCTGGCCCTGGCCCACATGATCAAGTTCC
GGGGCCACTTCCTGATCGAGGGCGACCTGAACCCCGACAACAGCGACGTGGACAAGCTGTTCATCCAGCT
GGTGCAGACCTACAACCAGCTGTTCGAGGAAAACCCCATCAACGCCAGCGGCGTGGACGCCAAGGCCATC
CTGTCTGCCAGACTGAGCAAGAGCAGACGGCTGGAAAATCTGATCGCCCAGCTGCCCGGCGAGAAGAAGA
ATGGCCTGTTCGGAAACCTGATTGCCCTGAGCCTGGGCCTGACCCCCAACTTCAAGAGCAACTTCGACCT
GGCCGAGGATGCCAAACTGCAGCTGAGCAAGGACACCTACGACGACGACCTGGACAACCTGCTGGCCCAG
ATCGGCGACCAGTACGCCGACCTGTTTCTGGCCGCCAAGAACCTGTCCGACGCCATCCTGCTGAGCGACA
TCCTGAGAGTGAACACCGAGATCACCAAGGCCCCCCTGAGCGCCTCTATGATCAAGAGATACGACGAGCA
CCACCAGGACCTGACCCTGCTGAAAGCTCTCGTGCGGCAGCAGCTGCCTGAGAAGTACAAAGAGATTTTC
TTCGACCAGAGCAAGAACGGCTACGCCGGCTACATTGACGGCGGAGCCAGCCAGGAAGAGTTCTACAAGT
TCATCAAGCCCATCCTGGAAAAGATGGACGGCACCGAGGAACTGCTCGTGAAGCTGAACAGAGAGGACCT
GCTGCGGAAGCAGCGGACCTTCGACAACGGCAGCATCCCCCACCAGATCCACCTGGGAGAGCTGCACGCC
ATTCTGCGGCGGCAGGAAGATTTTTACCCATTCCTGAAGGACAACCGGGAAAAGATCGAGAAGATCCTGA
CCTTCCGCATCCCCTACTACGTGGGCCCTCTGGCCAGGGGAAACAGCAGATTCGCCTGGATGACCAGAAA
GAGCGAGGAAACCATCACCCCCTGGAACTTCGAGGAAGTGGTGGACAAGGGCGCTTCCGCCCAGAGCTTC
ATCGAGCGGATGACCAACTTCGATAAGAACCTGCCCAACGAGAAGGTGCTGCCCAAGCACAGCCTGCTGT
ACGAGTACTTCACCGTGTATAACGAGCTGACCAAAGTGAAATACGTGACCGAGGGAATGAGAAAGCCCGC
CTTCCTGAGCGGCGAGCAGAAAAAGGCCATCGTGGACCTGCTGTTCAAGACCAACCGGAAAGTGACCGTG
AAGCAGCTGAAAGAGGACTACTTCAAGAAAATCGAGTGCTTCGACTCCGTGGAAATCTCCGGCGTGGAAG
ATCGGTTCAACGCCTCCCTGGGCACATACCACGATCTGCTGAAAATTATCAAGGACAAGGACTTCCTGGA
CAATGAGGAAAACGAGGACATTCTGGAAGATATCGTGCTGACCCTGACACTGTTTGAGGACAGAGAGATG
ATCGAGGAACGGCTGAAAACCTATGCCCACCTGTTCGACGACAAAGTGATGAAGCAGCTGAAGCGGCGGA
GATACACCGGCTGGGGCAGGCTGAGCCGGAAGCTGATCAACGGCATCCGGGACAAGCAGTCCGGCAAGAC
AATCCTGGATTTCCTGAAGTCCGACGGCTTCGCCAACAGAAACTTCATGCAGCTGATCCACGACGACAGC
CTGACCTTTAAAGAGGACATCCAGAAAGCCCAGGTGTCCGGCCAGGGCGATAGCCTGCACGAGCACATTG
CCAATCTGGCCGGCAGCCCCGCCATTAAGAAGGGCATCCTGCAGACAGTGAAGGTGGTGGACGAGCTCGT
GAAAGTGATGGGCCGGCACAAGCCCGAGAACATCGTGATCGAAATGGCCAGAGAGAACCAGACCACCCAG
AAGGGACAGAAGAACAGCCGCGAGAGAATGAAGCGGATCGAAGAGGGCATCAAAGAGCTGGGCAGCCAGA
TCCTGAAAGAACACCCCGTGGAAAACACCCAGCTGCAGAACGAGAAGCTGTACCTGTACTACCTGCAGAA
TGGGCGGGATATGTACGTGGACCAGGAACTGGACATCAACCGGCTGTCCGACTACGATGTGGACCATATC
GTGCCTCAGAGCTTTCTGAAGGACGACTCCATCGACAACAAGGTGCTGACCAGAAGCGACAAGAACCGGG
GCAAGAGCGACAACGTGCCCTCCGAAGAGGTCGTGAAGAAGATGAAGAACTACTGGCGGCAGCTGCTGAA
CGCCAAGCTGATTACCCAGAGAAAGTTCGACAATCTGACCAAGGCCGAGAGAGGCGGCCTGAGCGAACTG
GATAAGGCCGGCTTCATCAAGAGACAGCTGGTGGAAACCCGGCAGATCACAAAGCACGTGGCACAGATCC
TGGACTCCCGGATGAACACTAAGTACGACGAGAATGACAAGCTGATCCGGGAAGTGAAAGTGATCACCCT
GAAGTCCAAGCTGGTGTCCGATTTCCGGAAGGATTTCCAGTTTTACAAAGTGCGCGAGATCAACAACTAC
CACCACGCCCACGACGCCTACCTGAACGCCGTCGTGGGAACCGCCCTGATCAAAAAGTACCCTAAGCTGG
AAAGCGAGTTCGTGTACGGCGACTACAAGGTGTACGACGTGCGGAAGATGATCGCCAAGAGCGAGCAGGA
AATCGGCAAGGCTACCGCCAAGTACTTCTTCTACAGCAACATCATGAACTTTTTCAAGACCGAGATTACC
CTGGCCAACGGCGAGATCCGGAAGCGGCCTCTGATCGAGACAAACGGCGAAACCGGGGAGATCGTGTGGG
ATAAGGGCCGGGATTTTGCCACCGTGCGGAAAGTGCTGAGCATGCCCCAAGTGAATATCGTGAAAAAGAC
CGAGGTGCAGACAGGCGGCTTCAGCAAAGAGTCTATCCTGCCCAAGAGGAACAGCGATAAGCTGATCGCC
AGAAAGAAGGACTGGGACCCTAAGAAGTACGGCGGCTTCGACAGCCCCACCGTGGCCTATTCTGTGCTGG
TGGTGGCCAAAGTGGAAAAGGGCAAGTCCAAGAAACTGAAGAGTGTGAAAGAGCTGCTGGGGATCACCAT
CATGGAAAGAAGCAGCTTCGAGAAGAATCCCATCGACTTTCTGGAAGCCAAGGGCTACAAAGAAGTGAAA
AAGGACCTGATCATCAAGCTGCCTAAGTACTCCCTGTTCGAGCTGGAAAACGGCCGGAAGAGAATGCTGG
CCTCTGCCGGCGAACTGCAGAAGGGAAACGAACTGGCCCTGCCCTCCAAATATGTGAACTTCCTGTACCT
GGCCAGCCACTATGAGAAGCTGAAGGGCTCCCCCGAGGATAATGAGCAGAAACAGCTGTTTGTGGAACAG
CACAAGCACTACCTGGACGAGATCATCGAGCAGATCAGCGAGTTCTCCAAGAGAGTGATCCTGGCCGACG
CTAATCTGGACAAAGTGCTGTCCGCCTACAACAAGCACCGGGATAAGCCCATCAGAGAGCAGGCCGAGAA
TATCATCCACCTGTTTACCCTGACCAATCTGGGAGCCCCTGCCGCCTTCAAGTACTTTGACACCACCATC
GACCGGAAGAGGTACACCAGCACCAAAGAGGTGCTGGACGCCACCCTGATCCACCAGAGCATCACCGGCC
TGTACGAGACACGGATCGACCTGTCTCAGCTGGGAGGCGACAAAAGGCCGGCGGCCACGAAAAAGGCCGG
CCAGGCAAAAAAGAAAAAGTAAGAATTCCTAGAGCTCGCTGATCAGCCTCGACTGTGCCTTCTAGTTGCC
AGCCATCTGTTGTTTGCCCCTCCCCCGTGCCTTCCTTGACCCTGGAAGGTGCCACTCCCACTGTCCTTTC
CTAATAAAATGAGGAAATTGCATCGCATTGTCTGAGTAGGTGTCATTCTATTCTGGGGGGTGGGGTGGGG
CAGGACAGCAAGGGGGAGGATTGGGAAGAGAATAGCAGGCATGCTGGGGAGCGGCCGCAGGAACCCCTAG
TGATGGAGTTGGCCACTCCCTCTCTGCGCGCTCGCTCGCTCACTGAGGCCGGGCGACCAAAGGTCGCCCG
ACGCCCGGGCTTTGCCCGGGCGGCCTCAGTGAGCGAGCGAGCGCGCAGCTGCCTGCAGGGGCGCCTGATG
CGGTATTTTCTCCTTACGCATCTGTGCGGTATTTCACACCGCATA
[142 nt withheld, positions 5226-5367]
C
[141 nt withheld, positions 5369-5509]
CCTTTGACGTTGGAGTCCACGTTCTTT
[37 nt withheld, positions 5537-5573]
ACCCTATCTCGGGCTATTCTTTTGATTTATAAGGGATTTTGCCGATTTCGGCCTATTGGTTAAAAAATGA
GCTGATTTAACAAAAATTTAACGCGAATTTTAACAAAATATTAACGTTTACAATTTTATGGTGCACTCTC
AGTACAATCTGCTCTGATGCCGCATAGTTAAGCCAGCCCCGACACCCGCCAACACCCGCTGACGCGCCCT
GACGGGCTTGTCTGCTCCCGGCATCCGCTTACAGACAAGCTGTGACCGTCTCCGGGAGCTGCATGTGTCA
GAGGTTTTCACCGTCATCACCGAAACGCGCGAGACGAAAGGGCCTCGTGATACGCCTATTTTTATAGGTT
AATGTCATGATAATAATGGTTTCTTAGACGTCAGGTGGCACTTTTCGGGGAAATGTGCGCGGAACCCCTA
TTTGTTTATTTTTCTAAATACATTCAAATATGTATCCGCTCATGAGACAATAACCCTGATAAATGCTTCA
ATAATATTGAAAAAGGAAGAGTATGAGTATTCAACATTTCCGTGTCGCCCTTATTCCCTTTTTTGCGGCA
TTTTGCCTTCCTGTTTTTGCTCACCCAGAAACGCTGGTGAAAGTAAAAGATGCTGAAGATCAGTTGGGTG
CACGAGTGGGTTACATCGAACTGGATCTCAACAGCGGTAAGATCCTTGAGAGTTTTCGCCCCGAAGAACG
TTTTCCAATGATGAGCACTTTTAAAGTTCTGCTATGTGGCGCGGTATTATCCCGTATTGACGCCGGGCAA
GAGCAACTCGGTCGCCGCATACACTATTCTCAGAATGACTTGGTTGAGTACTCACCAGTCACAGAAAAGC
ATCTTACGGATGGCATGACAGTAAGAGAATTATGCAGTGCTGCCATAACCATGAGTGATAACACTGCGGC
CAACTTACTTCTGACAACGATCGGAGGACCGAAGGAGCTAACCGCTTTTTTGCACAACATGGGGGATCAT
GTAACTCGCCTTGATCGTTGGGAACCGGAGCTGAATGAAGCCATACCAAACGACGAGCGTGACACCACGA
TGCCTGTAGCAATGGCAACAACGTTGCGCAAACTATTAACTGGCGAACTACTTACTCTAGCTTCCCGGCA
ACAATTAATAGACTGGATGGAGGCGGATAAAGTTGCAGGACCACTTCTGCGCTCGGCCCTTCCGGCTGGC
TGGTTTATTGCTGATAAATCTGGAGCCGGTGAGCGTGGAAGCCGCGGTATCATTGCAGCACTGGGGCCAG
ATGGTAAGCCCTCCCGTATCGTAGTTATCTACACGACGGGGAGTCAGGCAACTATGGATGAACGAAATAG
ACAGATCGCTGAGATAGGTGCCTCACTGATTAAGCATTGGTAACTGTCAGACCAAGTTTACTCATATATA
CTTTAGATTGATTTAAAACTTCATTTTTAATTTAAAAGGATCTAGGTGAAGATCCTTTTTGATAATCTCA
TGACCAAAATCCCTTAACGTGAGTTTTCGTTCCACTGAGCGTCAGACCCCGTAGAAAAGATCAAAGGATC
TTCTTGAGATCCTTTTTTTCTGCGCGTAATCTGCTGCTTGCAAACAAAAAAACCACCGCTACCAGCGGTG
GTTTGTTTGCCGGATCAAGAGCTACCAACTCTTTTTCCGAAGGTAACTGGCTTCAGCAGAGCGCAGATAC
CAAATACTGTCCTTCTAGTGTAGCCGTAGTTAGGCCACCACTTCAAGAACTCTGTAGCACCGCCTACATA
CCTCGCTCTGCTAATCCTGTTACCAGTGGCTGCTGCCAGTGGCGATAAGTCGTGTCTTACCGGGTTGGAC
TCAAGACGATAGTTACCGGATAAGGCGCAGCGGTCGGGCTGAACGGGGGGTTCGTGCACACAGCCCAGCT
TGGAGCGAACGACCTACACCGAACTGAGATACCTACAGCGTGAGCTATGAGAAAGCGCCACGCTTCCCGA
AGGGAGAAAGGCGGACAGGTATCCGGTAAGCGGCAGGGTCGGAACAGGAGAGCGCACGAGGGAGCTTCCA
GGGGGAAACGCCTGGTATCTTTATAGTCCTGTCGGGTTTCGCCACCTCTGACTTGAGCGTCGATTTTTGT
GATGCTCGTCAGGGGGGCGGAGCCTATGGAAAAACGCCAGCAACGCGGCCTTTTTACGGTTCCTGGCCTT
TTGCTGGCCTTTTGCTCACATGGGATGAGACAAAGTGCGCGAGTTGAAATCGTCGTGGGGACGATTTCAC
CGCGGCCACATGTTGGAGACACTGAGGGCACACGGGAAACGCGAAAGATTTCAAATTAACGTACCCAAAC
GCGAAAGCTTGCGCAGCATACACTCGAAGCGAACATCCCGAACCATCGAGAGGCGGAGAGCGATAAGTCT
TTCACGCTGCGAAGTGTTGCGACGGCTGCGCCGCTGCACTGTGAATTGGGCGCCAATATTGCATCCTAGG
CCTGACGCGCCTCCTGCAGAACGCGAGACACTGGGATATGTAGAGCCAAGGGGGAAACCTTCGAACTCTC
GAATGTCTTCTCTGACAAGAATCATATTTCCATCAGTTCTGTCAGATTTTCAAATGGCGACCTGCAGAGG
CCTGCTTCCTCCCTGTGCGCTCTTCGAAGGGGCTTTCTGTCGCGCAGGGTCACCTCGTCCCCGAAGGGGG
TGTTTGCCTTCTGGTAAATGGGGATGTCAAGTTGAGAATGCAGTTTAGCACCGTGTTTTAGAGCTAGAAA
TAGCAAGTTAAAATAAGGCTAGTCCGTTATCAACTTGAAAAAGTGGCACCGAGTCGGTGCTTTTTTTTTC
TTTTTCT
