>Addgene plasmid #80324 | pU6-Decoy | addgene partial sequence | sequence record 155394 | pBR322ori-F 5'-GGGAAACGCCTGGTATCTTT-3'
GACTTGAGCGTCGATTTTTGTGATGCTCGTCAGGGGGGCGGAGCCTATGGAAAAACGCCAGCAACGCGGC
CTTTTTACGGTTCCTGGCCTTTTGCTGGCCTTTTGCTCACATGGGATGAGACAAAGTGCGCGAGTTGAAA
TCGTCGTGGGGACGATTTCACCGCGGCCACATGTTGGAGACACTGAGGGCACACGGGAAACGCGAAAGAT
TTCAAATTAACGTACCCAAACGCGAAAGCTTGCGCAGCATACACTCGAAGCGAACATCCCGAACCATCGA
GAGGCGGAGAGCGATAAGTCTTTCACGCTGCGAAGTGTTGCGACGGCTGCGCCGCTGCACTGTGAATTGG
GCGCCAATATTGCATCCTAGGCCTGACGCGCCTCCTGCAGAACGCGAGACACTGGGATATGTAGAGCCAA
GGGGGAAACCTTCGAACTCTCGAATGTCTTCTCTGACAAGAATCATATTTCCATCAGTTCTGTCAGATTT
TCAAATGGCGACCTGCAGAGGCCTGCTTCCTCCCTGTGCGCTCTTCGAAGGGGCTTTCTGTCGCGCAGGG
TCACCTCGTCCCCGAAGGGGGTGTTTGCCTTCTGGTAAATGGGGATGTCAAGTTGAGAATGCAGTTTAGC
ACCGTGTTTTAGAGCTAGAAATAGCAAGTTAAAATAAGGCTAGTCCGTTATCAACTTGAAAAAGTGGCAC
CGAGTCGGTGCTTTTTTTTTCTTTTTCTCTAGAGGTACCATGCATGTCCCGCGTTCGTGAAATTCTCTGC
ATCAGCGGAGTGATCAGGAATCATCGTCTCAGCGGGATGACGTTGCGGAGCAGGCCGGCTCGCGGTGGGC
AGTCAGATGCCGAAGGCGTAACTCAGGACGGCTTGCGCTCATCGCA
