>Addgene plasmid #80324 | pU6-Decoy | addgene partial sequence | sequence record 155395 | hSpCas9-R1 5'-CGCTCGTGCTTCTTATCCTC-3'
AGCTGTCGTCCACCTTGGCCATCTCGTTGCTGAAGATCTCTTGCAGATAGCAGATCCGGTTCTTCCGTCT
GGTGTATCTTCTTCTGGCGGTTCTCTTCAGCCGGGTGGCCTCGGCTGTTTCGCCGCTGTCGAACAGCAGG
GCTCCGATCAGGTTCTTCTTGATGCTGTGCCGGTCGGTGTTGCCCAGCACCTTGAATTTCTTGCTGGGCA
CCTTGTACTCGTCGGTGATCACGGCCCAGCCCACAGAGTTGGTGCCGATGTCCAGGCCGATGCTGTACTT
CTTGTCGGCTGCTGGGACTCCGTGGATACCGACCTTCCGCTTCTTCTTTGGGGCCATCTTATCGTCATCG
TCTTTGTAATCAATATCATGATCCTTGTAGTCTCCGTCGTGGTCCTTATAGTCCATGGTGTCGAAAAAGG
GAATTCAAGAAAAAATGCCAACGAGTAGTTTTCCGCAAGAACTTCACACAAGGTGATTGTGTAACACCGT
TTGGTGGATGTCTTCTGCGCGGGTTGCGTCGTCAGGGACGGCGAACGAGTGCTTGTTCTCTACGAGACTC
GCAAAGAGAAGGAAAGGGCGAAATTCAAGAGAGAATCCAACAAGGAGGACTCTCTGCTAATATTCGCCGC
CTTTAACACATCTAAAAGTTCACAGAGAACAAACAAAATGTTTCTGACACATCCCCTTCGTGCGCGCGCA
TCTCCACCGGTCCAACCAGGATCACCAACCGCACCCAATGCAGGCACCACCCCTGTTCTGCGATGAGCGC
AAGCCGTCCTGAGTTACGCCTTCGGCATCTGACTGCCCACCGCGAGCCGGCCTGCTCCGCAACGTCATCC
CGCTGAGACGATGATTCCTGATCACTCCGCTGATGCAGAGAATTTCACGAACGC
